Addgene plasmid #237062: LgBiT-NRAS BiBiT-Ready Vector
Depositing lab: Promega Corporation.
Backbone
  Vector backbone: pFN217K LgBiT CMV-Hyg Flexi Vector
  Vector type: Mammalian Expression
  Selectable markers: Hygromycin
Growth in bacteria
  Bacterial resistance: Kanamycin, 50 μg/mL
  Growth temperature: 37°C
  Growth strain: DH5alpha
  Copy number: High Copy
Gene/Insert
  Gene/Insert name: NRAS
  Species: H. sapiens (human)
  Mutation: None
  Entrez Gene: NRAS (a.k.a. ALPS4, CMNS, KRAS, N-ras, NCMS, NRAS1, NS6)
  Promoter: CMV
  Tag / fusion protein: LgBiT (N terminal on backbone)
  Cloning method: Other
How to cite: LgBiT-NRAS BiBiT-Ready Vector was a gift from Promega Corporation (Addgene plasmid # 237062 ; http://n2t.net/addgene:237062 ; RRID:Addgene_237062)
