[The description below was written by a language model from this plasmid's Addgene catalogue record and pLannotate feature annotations shown in this document.]
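Description:
LgBiT-NRAS BiBiT-Ready Vector is a mammalian expression plasmid of about 5.4 kb built on the pFN217K LgBiT CMV-Hyg Flexi Vector backbone. It encodes wild-type human NRAS, a small GTPase that cycles between GDP- and GTP-bound states, fused at its N terminus to LgBiT. LgBiT is the large subunit of the split NanoLuc luciferase system, which explains why the feature table annotates the region directly upstream of NRAS as a NanoLuc fragment. On its own LgBiT has little activity, and it regains luminescence when it pairs with a small complementary peptide carried on a partner molecule.

The fusion reading frame lies on the reverse strand and ends in an SV40 polyadenylation signal. The catalogue lists CMV as the promoter. The annotation shows a CMV enhancer flanked by a short minimal CMV fragment pointing toward the LgBiT-NRAS cassette and a longer CMV promoter fragment pointing the opposite way, toward an EM7 promoter and the neo (nptII) gene. This looks like a bidirectional layout, but the record does not describe it explicitly. An SP6 promoter sits just upstream of the fusion and would permit in vitro transcription.

In bacteria the plasmid replicates from a high-copy ColE1/pUC-type origin and is selected with kanamycin through the EM7-driven nptII gene. For stable selection in mammalian cells, a separate cassette places the hygromycin phosphotransferase gene under the SV40 enhancer/early promoter with a synthetic poly(A) signal.

The record does not state a specific application or define "BiBiT-Ready". The design is consistent with luminescence-based complementation or proximity assays that monitor NRAS interactions or ligand engagement in live cells.
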