Features (pLannotate 1.2.2; 15 found; start..end, strand, type, name):
     17..98      -  polyA_signal   SV40 poly(A) signal: SV40 polyadenylation signal
    121..204     -  CDS            large T antigen (fragment): large T antigen from SV40 (simian virus 40)
    260..292     -  misc_feature   MCS (fragment): pUC18/19 multiple cloning site
    304..870     -  CDS            NRAS: RASN_HUMAN - Also known as HRAS1. Experimental evidence at protein level: Swiss-Prot protein existence level 1. Ras proteins bind GDP/GTP and possess intrinsic GTPase activity. From Homo sapiens (Human).
    928..1401    -  CDS            Nluc (fragment): NanoLuc® luciferase human codon-optimized
   1440..1458    -  promoter       SP6 promoter: promoter for bacteriophage SP6 RNA polymerase
   1484..1506    -  promoter       minimal CMV promoter (fragment): human cytomegalovirus (CMV) immediate early promoter
   1516..1881    +  enhancer       CMV enhancer: human cytomegalovirus immediate early enhancer
   1883..2070    +  promoter       CMV promoter (fragment): human cytomegalovirus (CMV) immediate early promoter
   2089..2136    +  promoter       EM7 promoter: synthetic bacterial promoter&nbsp
   2168..2959    +  CDS            neo: KKA2_KLEPN - Also known as kan, nptII. Experimental evidence at protein level: Swiss-Prot protein existence level 1. Resistance to kanamycin, neomycin, paromomycin, ribostamycin, butirosin and gentamicin B. From Klebsiella pneumoniae.
   3120..3708    -  rep_origin     ori: high-copy-number ColE1/pMB1/pBR322/pUC origin of replication
   3834..3882    -  polyA_signal   poly(A) signal: synthetic polyadenylation signal
   3921..4943    -  CDS            hph: KHYB_ECOLX - Experimental evidence at protein level: Swiss-Prot protein existence level 1. The aminoglycoside phosphotransferases achieve inactivation of their antibiotic substrates by phosphorylation. Only phosphorylates hygromycin and closely related compounds such as demethyl analogs and destomycin. From Escherichia coli.
   4974..5331    -  promoter       SV40 promoter: SV40 enhancer and early promoter
>Addgene plasmid #237062 | LgBiT-NRAS BiBiT-Ready Vector | addgene full sequence | sequence record 476614 | Addgene NGS Result
AAGACGCGTGACGTCGGCAGTGAAAAAAATGCTTTATTTGTGAAATTTGTGATGCTATTGCTTTATTTGT
AACCATTATAAGCTGCAATAAACAAGTTAACAACAACAATTGCATTCATTTTATGTTTCAGGTTCAGGGG
GAGGTGTGGGAGGTTTTTTAAAGCAAGTAAAACCTCTACAAATGTGGTATGGCTGATTATGATCCGCGGC
CGCAATACGTCGACGTTATCAGCTGACTTCGTACGAGAGCCTAGGTGTTTCTAGAGGATCCCCGGGTACC
GAGCCCGAATTCGTTTAAACTTACATCACCACACATGGCAATCCCATACAACCCTGAGTCCCATCATCAC
TGCTGTTGAGTTTTTTCATTCGGTACTGGCGTATTTCTCTTACCAGTGTGTAAAAAGCATCTTCAACACC
CTGTCTGGTCTTGGCTGAGGTTTCAATGAATGGAATCCCGTAACTCTTGGCCAGTTCGTGGGCTTGTTTT
GTATCAACTGTCCTTGTTGGCAAATCACACTTGTTTCCCACTAGCACCATAGGTACATCATCCGAGTCTT
TTACTCGCTTAATCTGCTCCCTGTAGAGGTTAATATCCGCAAATGACTTGCTATTATTGATGGCAAATAC
ACAGAGGAAGCCTTCGCCTGTCCTCATGTATTGGTCTCTCATGGCACTGTACTCTTCTTGTCCAGCTGTA
TCCAGTATGTCCAACAAACAGGTTTCACCATCTATAACCACTTGTTTTCTGTAAGAATCCTCTATGGTGG
GATCATATTCATCTACAAAGTGGTTCTGGATTAGCTGGATTGTCAGTGCGCTTTTCCCAACACCACCTGC
TCCAACCACCACCAGTTTGTACTCAGTCATGGCGATCGCACCGCTCGAGCCTCCACCTCCGCTCCCGCCA
CCACCGGAGCTCCCACTGTTGATGGTTACTCGGAACAGCATGGAGCCGTCGGGGGTGATCAGGCGCTCGT
CGATAATTTTGTTGCCGTTCCACAGGGTCCCTGTTACAGTGATCTTTTTGCCGTCGAACACGGCGATGCC
TTCATACGGCCGTCCGAAATAGTTCAGCATGTTCGGCGTAACCCCGTCGATTACCAGTGTGCCATAGGGC
AGGATCACCTTAAAGTGATGATCATCCACAGGGTACACCACCTTAAACACCTCTTCGATCTGGGCCATTT
GGTCGGCGCTCAGACCTTCATACGGGATGATGACATGGATGTCGATCTTCAGGGCATTTTCACCGCTCCG
GACAATCCTTTGGATCGGAGTTACGGACACGGCGAGATTCTGCAGCAAACTGGACACACCTCCCTGTTCA
AGGACTTGGTCCAGGTTGTAGGCGGCTGTCTGTTCCCAGTCCCCAACGAAATCTTCGAGTGTGAAGACCA
TGGTGAGCGCTAGCTGCAAAAAGAACAAGTAGCTTGTATTCTATAGTGTCACCTAAATGGGCGATCTGAC
GGTTCACTAAACCAGCTCTGCTTATATAGGCCTCCCTGGCGCGCCACTAGTTATTAATAGTAATCAATTA
CGGGGTCATTAGTTCATAGCCCATATATGGAGTTCCGCGTTACATAACTTACGGTAAATGGCCCGCCTGG
CTGACCGCCCAACGACCCCCGCCCATTGACGTCAATAATGACGTATGTTCCCATAGTAACGCCAATAGGG
ACTTTCCATTGACGTCAATGGGTGGAGTATTTACGGTAAACTGCCCACTTGGCAGTACATCAAGTGTATC
ATATGCCAAGTCCGCCCCCTATTGACGTCAATGACGGTAAATGGCCCGCCTGGCATTATGCCCAGTACAT
GACCTTACGGGACTTTCCTACTTGGCAGTACATCTACGTATTAGTCATCGCTATTACCATGGTGATGCGG
TTTTGGCAGTACACCAATGGGCGTGGATAGCGGTTTGACTCACGGGGATTTCCAAGTCTCCACCCCATTG
ACGTCAATGGGAGTTTGTTTTGGCACCAAAATCAACGGGACTTTCCAAAATGTCGTAATAACCCCGCCCC
GTTGACGCAAATGGGCGGTAGGCGTGTACGGTGGGAGGTCAAATCGAATTCTAATACTGTTGACAATTAA
TCATCGGCATAGTATATCGGCATAGTATAATACGACAAGGTGAGGAACTAAACCCAGGAGGCAGATCATG
ATTGAACAAGATGGATTGCACGCAGGTTCTCCGGCCGCTTGGGTGGAGAGGCTATTCGGCTATGACTGGG
CACAACAGACAATCGGCTGCTCTGATGCCGCCGTGTTCCGGCTGTCAGCGCAGGGGCGCCCGGTTCTTTT
TGTCAAGACCGACCTGTCCGGTGCCCTGAATGAACTGCAGGACGAGGCAGCGCGGCTATCGTGGCTGGCC
ACGACGGGCGTTCCTTGCGCAGCTGTGCTCGACGTTGTCACTGAAGCGGGAAGGGACTGGCTGCTATTGG
GCGAAGTGCCGGGGCAGGATCTCCTGTCATCTCACCTTGCTCCTGCCGAGAAAGTATCCATCATGGCTGA
TGCAATGCGGCGGCTGCATACGCTTGATCCGGCTACCTGCCCATTCGACCACCAAGCGAAACATCGCATC
GAGCGAGCACGTACTCGGATGGAAGCCGGTCTTGTCGATCAGGATGATCTGGACGAAGAGCATCAGGGGC
TCGCGCCAGCCGAACTGTTCGCCAGGCTCAAGGCGCGCATGCCCGACGGCGAGGATCTCGTCGTGACCCA
TGGCGATGCCTGCTTGCCGAATATCATGGTGGAAAATGGCCGCTTTTCTGGATTCATCGACTGTGGCCGG
CTGGGTGTGGCGGACCGCTATCAGGACATAGCGTTGGCTACCCGTGATATTGCTGAAGAGCTTGGCGGCG
AATGGGCTGACCGCTTCCTCGTGCTTTACGGTATCGCCGCTCCCGATTCGCAGCGCATCGCCTTCTATCG
CCTTCTTGACGAGTTCTTCTGATTCGAAATGACCGACCAAGCGACGCCCAACCGGTATCAGCTCACTCAA
AGGCGGTAATACGGTTATCCACAGAATCAGGGGATAACGCAGGAAAGAACATGTGAGCAAAAGGCCAGCA
AAAGGCCAGGAACCGTAAAAAGGCCGCGTTGCTGGCGTTTTTCCATAGGCTCCGCCCCCCTGACGAGCAT
CACAAAAATCGACGCTCAAGTCAGAGGTGGCGAAACCCGACAGGACTATAAAGATACCAGGCGTTTCCCC
CTGGAAGCTCCCTCGTGCGCTCTCCTGTTCCGACCCTGCCGCTTACCGGATACCTGTCCGCCTTTCTCCC
TTCGGGAAGCGTGGCGCTTTCTCATAGCTCACGCTGTAGGTATCTCAGTTCGGTGTAGGTCGTTCGCTCC
AAGCTGGGCTGTGTGCACGAACCCCCCGTTCAGCCCGACCGCTGCGCCTTATCCGGTAACTATCGTCTTG
AGTCCAACCCGGTAAGACACGACTTATCGCCACTGGCAGCAGCCACTGGTAACAGGATTAGCAGAGCGAG
GTATGTAGGCGGTGCTACAGAGTTCTTGAAGTGGTGGCCTAACTACGGCTACACTAGAAGGACAGTATTT
GGTATCTGCGCTCTGCTGAAGCCAGTTACCTTCGGAAAAAGAGTTGGTAGCTCTTGATCCGGCAAACAAA
CCACCGCTGGTAGCGGTGGTTTTTTTGTTTGCAAGCAGCAGATTACGCGCAGAAAAAAAGGATTTCAAGA
AGATCCTTTGATCTTTTCTACGGGGTCTGACGCTCAGTGGAACGAAAACTCACGTTAAGGGATTTTGGTC
ATGAGATTATCAAAAAGGATCTTCACCTAGATCCTTTTATAGTCCGGAATCGTCACACAAAAAACCAACA
CACAGATGTAATGAAAATAAAGATATTTTATTGCGGCCATCGTGATGGCTAGAGTCTAAACTCGACCTAC
CTCCTTAGCGCGCGGTCGTGTACTGGGCCGGCGGTTGCCGCTGTCGGCCAGCACCTCGACGCAGCCGTCG
GTCCATACGGCTGCGCTCCGGCGAGCGATTTGTGTGCGACCGACGGTGCCGGCCCCGCTGCGGACGATGG
CATCGCAGCGGCCTTGAGCCCAGGCAGCATCGTCGAAGTTGCCGTCCACGAGGCTCTGGTAGAGCTGATC
CAGGCCGATGCGCAGCATGTAGGCTCGCAGACGAGGGCTGCCGGCCAGCTCGGGATGCCGGCGCTCGAAG
TAGCGAGTCTGCTGCTCCATGCAAGCCAGCCAGGGCCGCCAGAAGAAGATGTTGGCCACCTCGTACTGAC
TGTCCCCGAACATAGCTTCGGACCAGTCGATTACGGCGGTGATGCGGCCGTTGTCGGTCAGGACGTTGTT
GCTGCCGAAGTCGGCATGGACGAGGTGGCGCACCTCGGGACAGTCTTCGGCCCACAGCATCAGTTCGTCC
AGGGCTTGAGCTACGCTGGCGGACACGGTGTCGTCCATCACGGTCTGCCAGTGGTAGACATGGGGATCAG
CAATGGCGCAAATGAAATCCCGCCAGGTTGTGTACTGGCCGATGCCTTGGGGCCCGAATGGGCCGAAGCC
GCTGGTTTGACTGAGGTCGGCGGCGGCAATAGCATCCATAGCTTCGGCGACAGGCTGTAACACAGCAGGC
AGCTCTGTTTCGGGGAGGTCTTGGAGAGTAACGCCTTGGGCGCGTCTACTGATGCAGTATGTCAGGCTCT
CGCTGAACTCGCCGATGTCCAACACTTCGGGGATGGGTAGTGCAGCGCTGGCGAAGTGGCGGTACACGTA
GCGGTCTTTGTAGAAGCCATCAGCGCAGCTATTCACCCGCAGTACATAGCCGCGTCCGCCGACATCGAAG
CTGAAGGCTCGGCTCTCTTCGCCCTCCGACAACTGCATCAGGTCGCTCACACTGTCGAACTTCTCGATGA
GAAATTTTTCAACGCTGGTAGCGGTGAGTTCGGGCTTCTTCATGGTGGCGCTAGTGTCAGAAGAATCGAG
CTTTTTGCAAAAGCCTAGGCCTCCAAAAAAGCCTCCTCACTACTTCTGGAATAGCTCAGAGGCCGAGGCG
GCCTCGGCCTCTGCATAAATAAAAAAAATTAGTCAGCCATGGGGCGGAGAATGGGCGGAACTGGGCGGAG
TTAGGGGCGGGATGGGCGGAGTTAGGGGCGGGACTATGGTTGCTGACTAATTGAGATGCATGCTTTGCAT
ACTTCTGCCTGCTGGGGAGCCTGGGGACTTTCCACACCTGGTTGCTGACTAATTGAGATGCATGCTTTGC
ATACTTCTGCCTGCTGGGGAGCCTGGGGACTTTCCACACCCTAACTGACACACATTCCACAGCTGGTTCT
TTCCGCCTCAGAAGGTACCTAACCAAGTTCCTCTTTCAGAGGTTATTTCAGGCCATGGTGCTGCGC
